Addgene plasmid #249326: pCBS-5737
Purpose: Expresses Non-targeting sgRNA
Depositing lab: Chase Beisel. Depositing organization: Helmholtz-Zentrum fuer Infektionsforschung (HZI). Publication: Targeted DNA ADP-ribosylation triggers templated repair in bacteria and base mutagenesis in eukaryotes. Gupta D, Patinios C, Bassett HV, Kibe A, Collins SP, Kamm C, Wang Y, Zhao C, Vollen K, Toussaint C, Calvin I, Cullot G, Aird EJ, Polkoff KM, Nguyen-Vo TP, Migur A, Schut F, Al'Abri IS, Achmedov T, Del Re A, Corn JE, Saliba AE, Crook N, Stepanova AN, Alonso JM, Beisel CL. Nat Biotechnol. 2025 Sep 4. doi: 10.1038/s41587-025-02802-w. PubMed 40908325.
Backbone
  Vector backbone: pUC19
  Vector type: Yeast Expression
  Selectable markers: TRP1
Growth in bacteria
  Bacterial resistance: Ampicillin, 100 μg/mL
  Growth temperature: 37°C
  Growth strain: DH5alpha
  Copy number: High Copy
Gene/Insert
  Gene/Insert name: nontargeting sgRNA
  gRNA/shRNA sequence: gagtgatcgtagccatccag
  Species: Synthetic
  Mutation: N/A
  Cloning method: Gibson Cloning
Terms and licenses: Academic/Nonprofit Terms; Industry Terms: Not Available to Industry
How to cite: pCBS-5737 was a gift from Chase Beisel (Addgene plasmid # 249326 ; http://n2t.net/addgene:249326 ; RRID:Addgene_249326)
