[The description below was written by a language model from this plasmid's Addgene catalogue record and pLannotate feature annotations shown in this document.]
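Description:
pCBS-5737 is a 4,440-nt yeast–E. coli shuttle plasmid built on a pUC19 backbone and catalogued as a yeast expression vector. Its job is to express a non-targeting single guide RNA in Saccharomyces cerevisiae. In bacteria it is maintained at high copy through the ColE1/pUC-type origin and selected with ampicillin via the β-lactamase gene and its native bla promoter. In yeast, the 2μ origin supports episomal multicopy replication. The TRP1 gene, driven by its own promoter, encodes phosphoribosylanthranilate isomerase and lets tryptophan-auxotrophic strains be selected on medium lacking tryptophan.

The payload is a compact guide RNA cassette assembled by Gibson cloning. The SNR52 promoter, taken from a yeast small nucleolar RNA gene and widely used for RNA polymerase III-driven guide expression, sits upstream of a short unannotated interval. The size and position of that interval fit the 20-nt synthetic spacer listed in the catalogue entry. The spacer is followed directly by the Streptococcus pyogenes Cas9 guide RNA scaffold and a fragment of the SUP4 tRNA gene terminator, which ends transcription. No Cas9 or other effector coding sequence is annotated, so the nuclease or fusion protein that uses this guide must be supplied from another construct or from the genome.

Because the spacer is described as non-targeting, the plasmid most plausibly serves as a negative control alongside target-specific guide plasmids. It would allow effects that depend on guide-directed recruitment to be separated from background effects of the effector or of plasmid carriage. The associated publication concerns targeted DNA ADP-ribosylation, which led to templated repair in bacteria and base mutagenesis in eukaryotes. The record does not specify the particular experiments in which this plasmid was used.
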