Features (pLannotate 1.2.2; 9 found; start..end, strand, type, name):
    661..929     +  promoter       SNR52 promoter: promoter for the S. cerevisiae small nucleolar RNA gene SNR52
    950..1025    +  misc_RNA       gRNA scaffold: guide RNA scaffold for the Streptococcus pyogenes CRISPR/Cas9 system
   1026..1042    +  terminator     SUP4 terminator (fragment): transcription terminator for the S. cerevisiae SUP4 tRNA gene
   1382..1479    +  promoter       TRP1 promoter: S. cerevisiae TRP1
   1480..2154    +  CDS            TRP1: phosphoribosylanthranilate isomerase, required for tryptophan biosynthesis; S. cerevisiae TRP1; yeast auxotrophic marker
   2224..3206    -  rep_origin     2μ ori: yeast 2μ plasmid origin of replication
   3331..4191    -  CDS            AmpR: β-lactamase; bla; confers resistance to ampicillin, carbenicillin, and related antibiotics
   4192..4296    -  promoter       AmpR promoter: bla
   4399..547     +  rep_origin     ori (across the origin): high-copy-number ColE1/pMB1/pBR322/pUC origin of replication
>Addgene plasmid #249326 | pCBS-5737 | addgene full sequence | sequence record 496424 | Addgene NGS Result
AAAAAAACCACCGCTACCAGCGGTGGTTTGTTTGCCGGATCAAGAGCTACCAACTCTTTTTCCGAAGGTA
ACTGGCTTCAGCAGAGCGCAGATACCAAATACTGTTCTTCTAGTGTAGCCGTAGTTAGGCCACCACTTCA
AGAACTCTGTAGCACCGCCTACATACCTCGCTCTGCTAATCCTGTTACCAGTGGCTGCTGCCAGTGGCGA
TAAGTCGTGTCTTACCGGGTTGGACTCAAGACGATAGTTACCGGATAAGGCGCAGCGGTCGGGCTGAACG
GGGGGTTCGTGCACACAGCCCAGCTTGGAGCGAACGACCTACACCGAACTGAGATACCTACAGCGTGAGC
TATGAGAAAGCGCCACGCTTCCCGAAGGGAGAAAGGCGGACAGGTATCCGGTAAGCGGCAGGGTCGGAAC
AGGAGAGCGCACGAGGGAGCTTCCAGGGGGAAACGCCTGGTATCTTTATAGTCCTGTCGGGTTTCGCCAC
CTCTGACTTGAGCGTCGATTTTTGTGATGCTCGTCAGGGGGGCGGAGCCTATGGAAAAACGCCAGCAACG
CGGCCTTTTTACGGTTCCTGGCCTTTTGCTGGCCTTTTGCTCACATGTTCTTTCCTGCGTTATCCCCTGA
TTCTGTGGATAACCGTGCGGGCTGCCAATGTCTTTGAAAAGATAATGTATGATTATGCTTTCACTCATAT
TTATACAGAAACTTGATGTTTTCTTTCGAGTATATACAAGGTTATTACATGTACGTTTGAAGTACAACTC
TAGATTTTGTAGTGCCCTCTTGGGCTAGCGGTAAAGGTGCGCATTTTTTCACACCCTACAATGTTCTGTT
CAAAAGATTTTGGTCAAACGCTGTAGAAGTGAAAGTTGGTGCGCATGTTTCGGCGTTCGAAACTTCTCCG
CAGTGAAAGATAAATGATCGAGTGATCGTAGCCATCCAGGTTTTAGAGCTAGAAATAGCAAGTTAAAATA
AGGCTAGTCCGTTATCAACTTGAAAAAGTGGCACCGAGTCGGTGCTTTTGTTTTTTATGTCTGGACTGAC
AGCTGTGGTAGAGCCACAAACAGCCGGTACAAGCAACGATCTCCAGGACCATCTGAATCATGCGCGGATG
ACACGAACTCACGACGGCGATCACAGACATTAACCCACAGTACAGACACTGCGACAACGTGGCAATTCGT
CGCAATACTGGCCAACGGGGTCATCACGGCTCATCATGCGCCAAACAAATGTGTGCAATACACGCTCGGA
TGACTGCATGATGACCGCACTGACTGGGGACAGCAGATCCACCTAAGCCTGTGAGAGAAGCAGACACCCG
ACAGATCAAGGCAGTTAACTAGTGCACTGCAGTACAGCCGATTAAGAATTCCGGTCGAAAAAAGAAAAGG
AGAGGGCCAAGAGGGAGGGCATTGGTGACTATTGAGCACGTGAGTATACGTGATTAAGCACACAAAGGCA
GCTTGGAGTATGTCTGTTATTAATTTCACAGGTAGTTCTGGTCCATTGGTGAAAGTTTGCGGCTTGCAGA
GCACAGAGGCCGCAGAATGTGCTCTAGATTCCGATGCTGACTTGCTGGGTATTATATGTGTGCCCAATAG
AAAGAGAACAATTGACCCGGTTATTGCAAGGAAAATTTCAAGTCTTGTAAAAGCATATAAAAATAGTTCA
GGCACTCCGAAATACTTGGTTGGCGTGTTTCGTAATCAACCTAAGGAGGATGTTTTGGCTCTGGTCAATG
ATTACGGCATTGATATCGTCCAACTGCATGGAGATGAGTCGTGGCAAGAATACCAAGAGTTCCTCGGTTT
GCCAGTTATTAAAAGACTCGTATTTCCAAAAGACTGCAACATACTACTCAGTGCAGCTTCACAGAAACCT
CATTCGTTTATTCCCTTGTTTGATTCAGAAGCAGGTGGGACAGGTGAACTTTTGGATTGGAACTCGATTT
CTGACTGGGTTGGAAGGCAAGAGAGCCCCGAAAGCTTACATTTTATGTTAGCTGGTGGACTGACGCCAGA
AAATGTTGGTGATGCGCTTAGATTAAATGGCGTTATTGGTGTTGATGTAAGCGGAGGTGTGGAGACAAAT
GGTGTAAAAGACTCTAACAAAATAGCAAATTTCGTCAAAAATGCTAAGAAATAGGTTATTACTGAGTAGT
ATTTATTTAAGTATTGTTTGTGCACTTGCCTGCAGGCCTTTTGAAAAGCGAGTAACGAAGCATCTGTGCT
TCATTTTGTAGAACAAAAATGCAACGCGAGAGCGCTAATTTTTCAAACAAAGAATCTGAGCTGCATTTTT
ACAGAACAGAAATGCAACGCGAAAGCGCTATTTTACCAACGAAGAATCTGTGCTTCATTTTTGTAAAACA
AAAATGCAACGCGAGAGCGCTAATTTTTCAAACAAAGAATCTGAGCTGCATTTTTACAGAACAGAAATGC
AACGCGAGAGCGCTATTTTACCAACAAAGAATCTATACTTCTTTTTTGTTCTACAAAAATGCATCCCGAG
AGCGCTATTTTTCTAACAAAGCATCTTAGATTACTTTTTTTCTCCTTTGTGCGCTCTATAATGCAGTCTC
TTGATAACTTTTTGCACTGTAGGTCCGTTAAGGTTAGAAGAAGGCTACTTTGGTGTCTATTTTCTCTTCC
ATAAAAAAAGCCTGACTCCACTTCCCGCGTTTACTGATTACTAGCGAAGCTGCGGGTGCATTTTTTCAAG
ATAAAGGCATCCCCGATTATATTCTATACCGATGTGGATTGCGCATACTTTGTGAACAGAAAGTGATAGC
GTTGATGATTCTTCATTGGTCAGAAAATTATGAACGGTTTCTTCTATTTTGTCTCTATATACTACGTATA
GGAAATGTTTACATTTTCGTATTGTTTTCGATTCACTCTATGAATAGTTCTTACTACAATTTTTTTGTCT
AAAGAGTAATACTAGAGATAAACATAAAAAATGTAGAGGTCGAGTTTAGATGCAAGTTCAAGGAGCGAAA
GGTGGATGGGTAGGTTATATAGGGATATAGCACAGAGATATATAGCAAAGAGATACTTTTGAGCAATGTT
TGTGGAAGCGGTATTCGCAATATTTTAGTAGCTCGTTACAGTCCGGTGCGTTTTTGGTTTTTTGAAAGTG
CGTCATCAGAGCGCTTTTGGTTTTCAAAAGCGCTCTGAAGTTCCTATACTTTCTAGCTAGAGAATAGGAA
CTTCCCGAGCGGCCGCGATTATCAAAAAGGATCTTCACCTAGATCCTTTTAAATTAAAAATGAAGTTTTA
AATCAATCTAAAGTATATATGAGTAAACTTGGTCTGACAGTTACCAATGCTTAATCAGTGAGGCACCTAT
CTCAGCGATCTGTCTATTTCGTTCATCCATAGTTGCCTGACTCCCCGTCGTGTAGATAACTACGATACGG
GAGGGCTTACCATCTGGCCCCAGTGCTGCAATGATACCGCGGGACCCACGCTCACCGGCTCCAGATTTAT
CAGCAATAAACCAGCCAGCCGGAAGGGCCGAGCGCAGAAGTGGTCCTGCAACTTTATCCGCCTCCATCCA
GTCTATTAATTGTTGCCGGGAAGCTAGAGTAAGTAGTTCGCCAGTTAATAGTTTGCGCAACGTTGTTGCC
ATTGCTACAGGCATCGTGGTGTCACGCTCGTCGTTTGGTATGGCTTCATTCAGCTCCGGTTCCCAACGAT
CAAGGCGAGTTACATGATCCCCCATGTTGTGCAAAAAAGCGGTTAGCTCCTTCGGTCCTCCGATCGTTGT
CAGAAGTAAGTTGGCCGCAGTGTTATCACTCATGGTTATGGCAGCACTGCATAATTCTCTTACTGTCATG
CCATCCGTAAGATGCTTTTCTGTGACTGGTGAGTACTCAACCAAGTCATTCTGAGAATAGTGTATGCGGC
GACCGAGTTGCTCTTGCCCGGCGTCAATACGGGATAATACCGCGCCACATAGCAGAACTTTAAAAGTGCT
CATCATTGGAAAACGTTCTTCGGGGCGAAAACTCTCAAGGATCTTACCGCTGTTGAGATCCAGTTCGATG
TAACCCACTCGTGCACCCAACTGATCTTCAGCATCTTTTACTTTCACCAGCGTTTCTGGGTGAGCAAAAA
CAGGAAGGCAAAATGCCGCAAAAAAGGGAATAAGGGCGACACGGAAATGTTGAATACTCATACTCTTCCT
TTTTCAATATTATTGAAGCATTTATCAGGGTTATTGTCTCATGAGCGGATACATATTTGAATGTATTTAG
AAAAATAAACAAATAGGGGTTCCGCGCACATTTCCCCGAAAAGTGCCACCTGTCATGACCAAAATCCCTT
AACGTGAGTTTTCGTTCCACTGAGCGTCAGACCCCGTAGAAAAGATCAAAGGATCTTCTTGAGATCCTTT
TTTTCTGCGCGTAATCTGCTGCTTGCAAAC
